Addgene plasmid #48528: pFUSB4_GGAA
Depositing lab: Stephen Ekker. Depositing organization: Mayo Foundation for Medical Education and Research. Publication: High Efficiency In Vivo Genome Engineering with a Simplified 15-RVD GoldyTALEN Design. Ma AC, Lee HB, Clark KJ, Ekker SC. PLoS One. 2013 May 29;8(5):e65259. doi: 10.1371/journal.pone.0065259. Print 2013. PubMed 23734242.
Backbone
  Vector backbone: pFUS_B4
  Vector type: Mammalian Expression, TALEN
Growth in bacteria
  Bacterial resistance: Spectinomycin, 50 μg/mL
  Growth temperature: 37°C
  Growth strain: Top10
  Copy number: Unknown
Gene/Insert
  Gene/Insert name: RVD sequence: NN NN NI NI
  Species: Synthetic
  Cloning method: Unknown
  Sequencing primers: 5′ ttgatgcctggcagttccct; 3′ cgaaccgaacaggcttatgt
Terms and licenses: Academic/Nonprofit Terms; Industry Terms: Not Available to Industry
Depositor comments: Plasmid was created using Golden Gate cloning.
How to cite: pFUSB4_GGAA was a gift from Stephen Ekker (Addgene plasmid # 48528 ; http://n2t.net/addgene:48528 ; RRID:Addgene_48528)
