[The description below was written by a language model from this plasmid's Addgene catalogue record and pLannotate feature annotations shown in this document.]
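Description:
pFUSB4_GGAA is a small (about 2.9 kb) bacterial intermediate plasmid for Golden Gate assembly of TALENs, built on the pFUS_B4 array vector. It carries a pre-assembled synthetic block of four TALE repeats with the repeat-variable diresidues NN NN NI NI. Under the standard TALE code this block reads the DNA bases G-G-A-A, which gives the plasmid its name. The depositor notes that it was made by Golden Gate cloning. The catalogue lists the vector type as mammalian expression/TALEN, but the annotated sequence shows no eukaryotic promoter, nuclease domain or polyadenylation signal. The plasmid is therefore best understood as a repeat-array donor rather than an expression construct in its own right.

Propagation in E. coli relies on a high-copy ColE1/pUC-type origin. Selection uses the aadA aminoglycoside adenylyltransferase gene, which confers spectinomycin and streptomycin resistance and lies downstream of a class 1 integron Pc promoter fragment and a remnant of a gentamicin acetyltransferase gene. The other annotated features are rrnB T1 and T2 terminators and short lacI and lacZα fragments. The lacZα fragment is probably what remains of a blue/white screening cassette that the repeat array displaced, although the record does not say so. The automated annotation did not label the TALE repeats themselves, which presumably occupy the unannotated region near the start of the sequence.

The associated publication describes a simplified 15-RVD GoldyTALEN design for in vivo genome engineering. This suggests the plasmid belongs to a library of ready-made four-repeat modules that are combined with other arrays and a final TALEN backbone to shorten custom TALEN construction.
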