Features (pLannotate 1.2.2; 8 found; start..end, strand, type, name):
      3..39      -  CDS            lacZα (fragment): LacZα fragment of β-galactosidase; lacZ fragment
    596..619     +  promoter       Pc promoter (fragment): intI1 (promoter lies within the coding sequence); class 1 integron promoter
    795..851     +  CDS            GmR (fragment): gentamycin acetyltransferase; aacC1; confers resistance to gentamycin
    858..1649    +  CDS            SmR: aminoglycoside adenylyltransferase (Murphy, 1985); aadA; confers resistance to spectinomycin and streptomycin
   1742..2330    +  rep_origin     ori: high-copy-number ColE1/pMB1/pBR322/pUC origin of replication
   2513..2605    +  CDS            lacI (fragment): lac repressor; lacI; The lac repressor binds to the lac operator to inhibit transcription in E. coli. This inhibition can be relieved by adding lactose or isopropyl-β-D-thiogalactopyranoside (IPTG).
   2660..2687    -  terminator     rrnB T2 terminator: transcription terminator T2 from the E. coli rrnB gene
   2819..2862    +  terminator     rrnB T1 terminator: Escherichia coli rrnB; transcription terminator T1 from the E. coli rrnB gene
>Addgene plasmid #48528 | pFUSB4_GGAA | depositor full sequence | sequence record 70228 | Full Sequence
ATGTTTTCCCAGTCACGACGTTGTAAAACGACGGCCAGTCTTAAGCGTCTCATGGCCTGACCCCGGACCA
AGTGGTGGCCTATCGCCAGCAACAATGGCGGCAAGCAAGCGCTCGAAACGGTGCAGCGGCTGTTGCCGGT
GCTGTGCCAGGACCATGGCCTGACCCCGGACCAAGTGGTGGCTATCGCCAGCAACAATGGCGGCAAGCAA
GCGCTCGAAACGGTGCAGCGGCTGTTGCCGGTGCTGTGCCAGGACCATGGCCTGACCCCGGACCAAGTGG
TGGCTATCGCCAGCAACATTGGCGGCAAGCAAGCGCTCGAAACGGTGCAGCGGCTGTTGCCGGTGCTGTG
CCAGGACCATGGCCTGACCCCGGACCAAGTGGTGGCTATCGCCAGCAACATTGGCGGCAAGCAAGCGCTC
GAAACGGTGCAGCGGCTGTTGCCGGTGCTGTGCCAGGACCATGGCCTGACCCCGGACCAAGTGGTGGCTA
TCGAGACGTCTAGACCAGCCAGGACAGAAATGCCTCGACTTCGCTGCTACCCAAGGTTGCCGGGTGACGC
ACACCGTGGAAACGGATGAAGGCACGAACCCAGTGGACATAAGCCTGTTCGGTTCGTAAGCTGTAATGCA
AGTAGCGTATGCGCTCACGCAACTGGTCCAGAACCTTGACCGAACGCAGCGGTGGTAACGGCGCAGTGGC
GGTTTTCATGGCTTGTTATGACTGTTTTTTTGGGGTACAGTCTATGCCTCGGGCATCCAAGCAGCAAGCG
CGTTACGCCGTGGGTCGATGTTTGATGTTATGGAGCAGCAACGATGTTACGCAGCAGGGCAGTCGCCCTA
AAACAAAGTTAAACATTATGAGGGAAGCGGTGATCGCCGAAGTATCGACTCAACTATCAGAGGTAGTTGG
CGTCATCGAGCGCCATCTCGAACCGACGTTGCTGGCCGTACATTTGTACGGCTCCGCAGTGGATGGCGGC
CTGAAGCCACACAGTGATATTGATTTGCTGGTTACGGTGACCGTAAGGCTTGATGAAACAACGCGGCGAG
CTTTGATCAACGACCTTTTGGAAACTTCGGCTTCCCCTGGAGAGAGCGAGATTCTCCGCGCTGTAGAAGT
CACCATTGTTGTGCACGACGACATCATTCCGTGGCGTTATCCAGCTAAGCGCGAACTGCAATTTGGAGAA
TGGCAGCGCAATGACATTCTTGCAGGTATCTTCGAGCCAGCCACGATCGACATTGATCTGGCTATCTTGC
TGACAAAAGCAAGAGAACATAGCGTTGCCTTGGTAGGTCCAGCGGCGGAGGAACTCTTTGATCCGGTTCC
TGAACAGGATCTATTTGAGGCGCTAAATGAAACCTTAACGCTATGGAACTCGCCGCCCGACTGGGCTGGC
GATGAGCGAAATGTAGTGCTTACGTTGTCCCGCATTTGGTACAGCGCAGTAACCGGCAAAATCGCGCCGA
AGGATGTCGCTGCCGACTGGGCAATGGAGCGCCTGCCGGCCCAGTATCAGCCCGTCATACTTGAAGCTAG
ACAGGCTTATCTTGGACAAGAAGAAGATCGCTTGGCCTCGCGCGCAGATCAGTTGGAAGAATTTGTCCAC
TACGTGAAAGGCGAGATCACCAAGGTAGTCGGCAAATAACCCTCGAGCCACCCATGACCAAAATCCCTTA
ACGTGAGTTACGCGTCGTTCCACTGAGCGTCAGACCCCGTAGAAAAGATCAAAGGATCTTCTTGAGATCC
TTTTTTTCTGCGCGTAATCTGCTGCTTGCAAACAAAAAAACCACCGCTACCAGCGGTGGTTTGTTTGCCG
GATCAAGAGCTACCAACTCTTTTTCCGAAGGTAACTGGCTTCAGCAGAGCGCAGATACCAAATACTGTCC
TTCTAGTGTAGCCGTAGTTAGGCCACCACTTCAAGAACTCTGTAGCACCGCCTACATACCTCGCTCTGCT
AATCCTGTTACCAGTGGCTGCTGCCAGTGGCGATAAGTCGTGTCTTACCGGGTTGGACTCAAGACGATAG
TTACCGGATAAGGCGCAGCGGTCGGGCTGAACGGGGGGTTCGTGCACACAGCCCAGCTTGGAGCGAACGA
CCTACACCGAACTGAGATACCTACAGCGTGAGCATTGAGAAAGCGCCACGCTTCCCGAAGGGAGAAAGGC
GGACAGGTATCCGGTAAGCGGCAGGGTCGGAACAGGAGAGCGCACGAGGGAGCTTCCAGGGGGAAACGCC
TGGTATCTTTATAGTCCTGTCGGGTTTCGCCACCTCTGACTTGAGCGTCGATTTTTGTGATGCTCGTCAG
GGGGGCGGAGCCTATGGAAAAACGCCAGCAACGCGGCCTTTTTACGGTTCCTGGCCTTTTGCTGGCCTTT
TGCTCACATGTTCTTTCCTGCGTTATCCCCTGATTCTGTGGATAACCGTATTACCGCCTTTGAGTGAGCT
GATACCGCTCGCCGCAGCCGAACGACCGAGCGCAGCGAGTCAGTGAGCGAGGAAGCGGAAGAGCGCCCAA
TACGCAAACCGCCTCTCCCCGCGCGTTGGCCGATTCATTAATGCAGCTGGCACGACAGGTTTCCCGACTG
GAAAGCGGGCAGTGAGCGCAACGCAATTAATACGCGTACCGCTAGCCAGGAAGAGTTTGTAGAAACGCAA
AAAGGCCATCCGTCAGGATGGCCTTCTGCTTAGTTTGATGCCTGGCAGTTTATGGCGGGCGTCCTGCCCG
CCACCCTCCGGGCCGTTGCTTCACAACGTTCAAATCCGCTCCCGGCGGATTTGTCCTACTCAGGAGAGCG
TTCACCGACAAACAACAGATAAAACGAAAGGCCCAGTCTTCCGACTGAGCCTTTCGTTTTATTTGATGCC
TGGCAGTTCCCTACTCTCGCGTTAACGCTAGCATGG
