>Addgene plasmid #48528 | pFUSB4_GGAA | addgene partial sequence | sequence record 70865 | pCR8_F1 5'-ttgatgcctggcagttccct-3'
GTCACGACGTTGTAAAACGACGGCCAGTCTTAAGCGTCTCATGGCCTGACCCCGGACCAAGTGGTGGCTA
TCGCCAGCAACAATGGCGGCAAGCAAGCGCTCGAAACGGTGCAGCGGCTGTTGCCGGTGCTGTGCCAGGA
CCATGGCCTGACCCCGGACCAAGTGGTGGCTATCGCCAGCAACAATGGCGGCAAGCAAGCGCTCGAAACG
GTGCAGCGGCTGTTGCCGGTGCTGTGCCAGGACCATGGCCTGACCCCGGACCAAGTGGTGGCTATCGCCA
GCAACATTGGCGGCAAGCAAGCGCTCGAAACGGTGCAGCGGCTGTTGCCGGTGCTGTGCCAGGACCATGG
CCTGACCCCGGACCAAGTGGTGGCTATCGCCAGCAACATTGGCGGCAAGCAAGCGCTCGAAACGGTGCAG
CGGCTGTTGCCGGTGCTGTGCCAGGACCATGGCCTGACCCCGGACCAAGTGGTGGCTATCGAGACGTCTA
GACCAGCCAGGACAGAAATGCCTCGACTTCGCTGCTACCCAAGGTTGCCGGGTGACGCACACCGTGGAAA
CGGATGAAGGCACGAACCCAGTGGACATAAGCCTGTTCGGTTCGTAAGCTGTAATGCAAGTAGCGTATGC
GCTCACGCAACTGGTCCAGAACCTTGACCGAACGCAGCGGTGGTAACGGCGCAGTGGCGGTTTTCATGGC
TTGTTATGACTGTTTTTTTGGGGTACAGTCTATGCCTCGGGCATCCAAGCAGCAAGCGCGTTACGCCGTG
GGTCGATGTTTGATGTTATGGAGCAGCAACGATGTTACGCAGCAGGGCAGTCGCCCTAAAACAAAGTTAA
ACATTATGAGGGAAGCGGTGATCGCCGAAGTATCGACTCAACTATCAGAGGTAGTTGGCGTCATCGAGCG
CCATCTCGAACCGACGTTGCTGGCCGTACATTTGTA
